>Addgene plasmid #246102 | pEYFP-C1-PHF13 (150-300) | addgene full sequence | sequence record 492695 | Addgene NGS Result
TAGTTATTAATAGTAATCAATTACGGGGTCATTAGTTCATAGCCCATATATGGAGTTCCGCGTTACATAA
CTTACGGTAAATGGCCCGCCTGGCTGACCGCCCAACGACCCCCGCCCATTGACGTCAATAATGACGTATG
TTCCCATAGTAACGCCAATAGGGACTTTCCATTGACGTCAATGGGTGGAGTATTTACGGTAAACTGCCCA
CTTGGCAGTACATCAAGTGTATCATATGCCAAGTACGCCCCCTATTGACGTCAATGACGGTAAATGGCCC
GCCTGGCATTATGCCCAGTACATGACCTTATGGGACTTTCCTACTTGGCAGTACATCTACGTATTAGTCA
TCGCTATTACCATGGTGATGCGGTTTTGGCAGTACATCAATGGGCGTGGATAGCGGTTTGACTCACGGGG
ATTTCCAAGTCTCCACCCCATTGACGTCAATGGGAGTTTGTTTTGGCACCAAAATCAACGGGACTTTCCA
AAATGTCGTAACAACTCCGCCCCATTGACGCAAATGGGCGGTAGGCGTGTACGGTGGGAGGTCTATATAA
GCAGAGCTGGTTTAGTGAACCGTCAGATCCGCTAGCGCTACCGGTCGCCACCATGGTGAGCAAGGGCGAG
GAGCTGTTCACCGGGGTGGTGCCCATCCTGGTCGAGCTGGACGGCGACGTAAACGGCCACAAGTTCAGCG
TGTCCGGCGAGGGCGAGGGCGATGCCACCTACGGCAAGCTGACCCTGAAGTTCATCTGCACCACCGGCAA
GCTGCCCGTGCCCTGGCCCACCCTCGTGACCACCTTCGGCTACGGCCTGCAGTGCTTCGCCCGCTACCCC
GACCACATGAAGCAGCACGACTTCTTCAAGTCCGCCATGCCCGAAGGCTACGTCCAGGAGCGCACCATCT
TCTTCAAGGACGACGGCAACTACAAGACCCGCGCCGAGGTGAAGTTCGAGGGCGACACCCTGGTGAACCG
CATCGAGCTGAAGGGCATCGACTTCAAGGAGGACGGCAACATCCTGGGGCACAAGCTGGAGTACAACTAC
AACAGCCACAACGTCTATATCATGGCCGACAAGCAGAAGAACGGCATCAAGGTGAACTTCAAGATCCGCC
ACAACATCGAGGACGGCAGCGTGCAGCTCGCCGACCACTACCAGCAGAACACCCCCATCGGCGACGGCCC
CGTGCTGCTGCCCGACAACCACTACCTGAGCTACCAGTCCGCCCTGAGCAAAGACCCCAACGAGAAGCGC
GATCACATGGTCCTGCTGGAGTTCGTGACCGCCGCCGGGATCACTCTCGGCATGGACGAGCTGTACAAGT
CCGGACTCAGATCTCGAGCTCAAGCTTCGAATTCGATGACCCCCACGAGTCCCACCTTGCAGGATATCCC
CCAGGCTCCCAGCGACCCCTGCTCGGGCTGGGACTCCGATACTCCCTCGAGTGGATCTTGTGCCACTGTG
TCACCTGATCAGGTCAAAGAAATAAAAACTGAAGGCAAACGGACTATCGTCCGGCAGGGAAAGCAGGTGG
TGTTCCGAGATGAGGACAGCACTGGCAATGATGAGGACATCATGGTGGACTCAGATGACGATTCCTGGGA
CCTCGTGACCTGCTTCTGCATGAAGCCATTTGCCGGCCGCCCCATGATCGAGTGTAATGAGTGCCACACC
TGGATTCACCTGTCCTGTGCGAAAATCCGGAAATCCAATGTTCCAGAAGTGTTTGTCTGCCAAAAGTGCC
GGGACTCCAAGTTTGACATCCGCCGTTCCAACCGCTCGCGGACGGGCTCCCGGAAGCTGTTCCTGGACTG
ACCGGATCCACCGGATCTAGATAACTGATCATAATCAGCCATACCACATTTGTAGAGGTTTTACTTGCTT
TAAAAAACCTCCCACACCTCCCCCTGAACCTGAAACATAAAATGAATGCAATTGTTGTTGTTAACTTGTT
TATTGCAGCTTATAATGGTTACAAATAAAGCAATAGCATCACAAATTTCACAAATAAAGCATTTTTTTCA
CTGCATTCTAGTTGTGGTTTGTCCAAACTCATCAATGTATCTTAAGGCGTAAATTGTAAGCGTTAATATT
TTGTTAAAATTCGCGTTAAATTTTTGTTAAATCAGCTCATTTTTTAACCAATAGGCCGAAATCGGCAAAA
TCCCTTATAAATCAAAAGAATAGACCGAGATAGGGT
[37 nt withheld, positions 2207-2243]
AAAGAACGTGGACTCCAACGTCAAAGG
[49 nt withheld, positions 2271-2319]
T
[91 nt withheld, positions 2321-2411]
G
[124 nt withheld, positions 2413-2536]
CAGGTGGCACTTTTCGGGGAAATGTGCGCGGAACCCCTATTTGTTTATTTTTCTAAATACATTCAAATAT
GTATCCGCTCATGAGACAATAACCCTGATAAATGCTTCAATAATATTGAAAAAGGAAGAGTCCTGAGGCG
GAAAGAACCAGCTGTGGAATGTGTGTCAGTTAGGGTGTGGAAAGTCCCCAGGCTCCCCAGCAGGCAGAAG
TATGCAAAGCATGCATCTCAATTAGTCAGCAACCAGGTGTGGAAAGTCCCCAGGCTCCCCAGCAGGCAGA
AGTATGCAAAGCATGCATCTCAATTAGTCAGCAACCATAGTCCCGCCCCTAACTCCGCCCATCCCGCCCC
TAACTCCGCCCAGTTCCGCCCATTCTCCGCCCCATGGCTGACTAATTTTTTTTATTTATGCAGAGGCCGA
GGCCGCCTCGGCCTCTGAGCTATTCCAGAAGTAGTGAGGAGGCTTTTTTGGAGGCCTAGGCTTTTGCAAA
GATCGATCAAGAGACAGGATGAGGATCGTTTCGCATGATTGAACAAGATGGATTGCACGCAGGTTCTCCG
GCCGCTTGGGTGGAGAGGCTATTCGGCTATGACTGGGCACAACAGACAATCGGCTGCTCTGATGCCGCCG
TGTTCCGGCTGTCAGCGCAGGGGCGCCCGGTTCTTTTTGTCAAGACCGACCTGTCCGGTGCCCTGAATGA
ACTGCAAGACGAGGCAGCGCGGCTATCGTGGCTGGCCACGACGGGCGTTCCTTGCGCAGCTGTGCTCGAC
GTTGTCACTGAAGCGGGAAGGGACTGGCTGCTATTGGGCGAAGTGCCGGGGCAGGATCTCCTGTCATCTC
ACCTTGCTCCTGCCGAGAAAGTATCCATCATGGCTGATGCAATGCGGCGGCTGCATACGCTTGATCCGGC
TACCTGCCCATTCGACCACCAAGCGAAACATCGCATCGAGCGAGCACGTACTCGGATGGAAGCCGGTCTT
GTCGATCAGGATGATCTGGACGAAGAGCATCAGGGGCTCGCGCCAGCCGAACTGTTCGCCAGGCTCAAGG
CGAGCATGCCCGACGGCGAGGATCTCGTCGTGACCCATGGCGATGCCTGCTTGCCGAATATCATGGTGGA
AAATGGCCGCTTTTCTGGATTCATCGACTGTGGCCGGCTGGGTGTGGCGGACCGCTATCAGGACATAGCG
TTGGCTACCCGTGATATTGCTGAAGAGCTTGGCGGCGAATGGGCTGACCGCTTCCTCGTGCTTTACGGTA
TCGCCGCTCCCGATTCGCAGCGCATCGCCTTCTATCGCCTTCTTGACGAGTTCTTCTGAGCGGGACTCTG
GGGTTCGAAATGACCGACCAAGCGACGCCCAACCTGCCATCACGAGATTTCGATTCCACCGCCGCCTTCT
ATGAAAGGTTGGGCTTCGGAATCGTTTTCCGGGACGCCGGCTGGATGATCCTCCAGCGCGGGGATCTCAT
GCTGGAGTTCTTCGCCCACCCTAGGGGGAGGCTAACTGAAACACGGAAGGAGACAATACCGGAAGGAACC
CGCGCTATGACGGCAATAAAAAGACAGAATAAAACGCACGGTGTTGGGTCGTTTGTTCATAAACGCGGGG
TTCGGTCCCAGGGCTGGCACTCTGTCGATACCCCACCGAGACCCCATTGGGGCCAATACGCCCGCGTTTC
TTCCTTTTCCCCACCCCACCCCCCAAGTTCGGGTGAAGGCCCAGGGCTCGCAGCCAACGTCGGGGCGGCA
GGCCCTGCCATAGCCTCAGGTTACTCATATATACTTTAGATTGATTTAAAACTTCATTTTTAATTTAAAA
GGATCTAGGTGAAGATCCTTTTTGATAATCTCATGACCAAAATCCCTTAACGTGAGTTTTCGTTCCACTG
AGCGTCAGACCCCGTAGAAAAGATCAAAGGATCTTCTTGAGATCCTTTTTTTCTGCGCGTAATCTGCTGC
TTGCAAACAAAAAAACCACCGCTACCAGCGGTGGTTTGTTTGCCGGATCAAGAGCTACCAACTCTTTTTC
CGAAGGTAACTGGCTTCAGCAGAGCGCAGATACCAAATACTGTTCTTCTAGTGTAGCCGTAGTTAGGCCA
CCACTTCAAGAACTCTGTATCACCGCCTACATACCTCGCTCTGCTAATCCTGTTACCAGTGGCTGCTGCC
AGTGGCGATAAGTCGTGTCTTACCGGGTTGGACTCAAGACGATAGTTACCGGATAAGGCGCAGCGGTCGG
GCTGAACGGGGGGTTCGTGCACACAGCCCAGCTTGGAGCGAACGACCTACACCGAACTGAGATACCTACA
GCGTGAGCTATGAGAAAGCGCCACGCTTCCCGAAGGGAGAAAGGCGGACAGGTATCCGGTAAGCGGCAGG
GTCGGAACAGGAGAGCGCACGAGGGAGCTTCCAGGGGGAAACGCCTGGTATCTTTATAGTCCTGTCGGGT
TTCGCCACCTCTGACTTGAGCGTCGATTTTTGTGATGCTCGTCAGGGGGGCGGAGCCTATGGAAAAACGC
CAGCAACGCGGCCTTTTTACGGTTCCTGGCCTTTTGCTGGCCTTTTGCTCACATGTTCTTTCCTGCGTTA
TCCCCTGATTCTGTGGATAACCGTATTACCGCCATGCAT
Features (pLannotate 1.2.2; 15 found; start..end, strand, type, name):
     61..364     +  enhancer       CMV enhancer: human cytomegalovirus immediate early enhancer
    365..568     +  promoter       CMV promoter: human cytomegalovirus (CMV) immediate early promoter
    613..1329    +  CDS            EYFP: EYFP is a basic (constitutively fluorescent) green/yellow fluorescent protein published in 1996, derived from Aequorea victoria. It is reported to be a very rapidly-maturing weak dimer with high acid sensitivity.
   1330..1364    +  misc_feature   MCS (fragment): multiple cloning site
   1369..1818    +  CDS            PHF13 (fragment): PHF13_HUMAN - Experimental evidence at protein level: Swiss-Prot protein existence level 1. Modulates chromatin structure. Required for normal chromosome condensation during the early stages of mitosis. Required for normal chromosome separation during mitosis. From Homo sapiens (Human).
   1846..1930    +  CDS            large T antigen (fragment): large T antigen from SV40 (simian virus 40)
   1953..2074    +  polyA_signal   SV40 poly(A) signal: SV40 polyadenylation signal
   2108..2536    -  rep_origin     f1 ori (sequence partly withheld): f1 bacteriophage origin of replication; arrow indicates direction of (+) strand synthesis
   2563..2667    +  promoter       AmpR promoter: bla
   2669..3026    +  promoter       SV40 promoter: SV40 enhancer and early promoter
   3061..3855    +  CDS            NeoR/KanR: aminoglycoside phosphotransferase from Tn5; aph(3')-II (or nptII); confers resistance to neomycin, kanamycin, and G418 (Geneticin®)
   3876..4028    +  CDS            ble (fragment): BLE_KLEPN - Experimental evidence at protein level: Swiss-Prot protein existence level 1. Binding protein with a strong affinity to the bleomycin family of antibiotics. Binds to CL990; an antimitotic-antibiotic compound. From Klebsiella pneumoniae.
   4087..4134    +  polyA_signal   HSV TK poly(A) signal: herpes simplex virus thymidine kinase polyadenylation signal (Cole and Stacy, 1985)
   4225..4241    -  polyA_signal   bGH poly(A) signal (fragment): bovine growth hormone polyadenylation signal
   4463..5051    +  rep_origin     ori: high-copy-number ColE1/pMB1/pBR322/pUC origin of replication
