[The description below was written by a language model from this plasmid's Addgene catalogue record and pLannotate feature annotations shown in this document.]
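Description:
pEYFP-C1-PHF13 (150-300) is a mammalian expression plasmid of about 5.2 kb built on the pEYFP-C1 backbone. It produces a C-terminal fragment of human PHF13 (also known as PHF5 or SPOC1) fused to a yellow fluorescent protein. The human cytomegalovirus immediate-early enhancer and promoter drive the EYFP coding sequence, which the catalogue entry describes as the monomeric variant mEYFP. A short remnant of the multiple cloning site serves as a linker to the 450 bp PHF13 fragment, so the fluorescent tag sits at the N-terminus of the insert. The construct name gives residues 150–300, while the mutation field lists amino acids 151–300; the 450 bp insert size corresponds to 150 codons. An SV40 polyadenylation signal terminates the transcript. The short "large T antigen" fragment annotated just upstream of it most likely reflects the SV40-derived sequence of that region rather than a functional coding element.

The plasmid is propagated in E. coli through a high-copy pUC-type origin and selected with kanamycin. The Tn5 NeoR/KanR gene is preceded by both a bacterial (bla) promoter and the SV40 enhancer/early promoter and is followed by the HSV TK polyadenylation signal. The same marker therefore gives kanamycin resistance in bacteria and should allow G418 selection of transfected mammalian cells. An f1 origin is also present, and the small ble and bGH poly(A) fragments appear to be incidental annotation hits. PHF13 is a chromatin-modulating protein involved in chromosome condensation and separation during mitosis. Fluorescent truncation constructs like this one are suited to live or fixed-cell imaging of localisation and chromatin association, which fits the associated study of how PHF13 oligomerization affects its chromatin affinity and function.
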