Addgene plasmid #246102: pEYFP-C1-PHF13 (150-300)
Purpose: Expression of human PHF13 (150-300) fused to mEYFP in mammalian cells
Depositing lab: Sarah Kinkley. Depositing organization: Max Planck Institute for Molecular Genetics. Publication: Differential oligomerization regulates PHF13 chromatin affinity and function. Rossi F, Magalhaes AP, Buschow R, Schubert T, Glaser L, Fontana A, Mai J, Staege H, Grimme A, Will H, Schriener S, Hnisz D, Vingron M, Chiariello AM, Kinkley S. Nucleic Acids Res. 2025 Jun 20;53(12):gkaf572. doi: 10.1093/nar/gkaf572. PubMed 40598901.
Backbone
  Vector backbone: pEYFP_C1
  Vector type: Mammalian Expression
Growth in bacteria
  Bacterial resistance: Kanamycin, 50 μg/mL
  Growth temperature: 37°C
  Growth strain: DH5alpha
  Copy number: High Copy
Gene/Insert
  Gene/Insert name: PHF13 (150-300)
  Species: H. sapiens (human)
  Insert size (bp): 450
  Mutation: aa 151 - 300
  Entrez Gene: PHF13 (a.k.a. PHF5, SPOC1)
  Tag / fusion protein: mEYFP (N terminal on insert)
  Cloning method: Restriction Enzyme; 5′ cloning site Unspecified (unknown if destroyed)
  Sequencing primers: 5′ GATCACATGGTCCTGCTG; 3′ TTTAAAGCAAGTAAAACCTC
Terms and licenses: Academic/Nonprofit Terms; Industry Terms: Not Available to Industry
How to cite: pEYFP-C1-PHF13 (150-300) was a gift from Sarah Kinkley (Addgene plasmid # 246102 ; http://n2t.net/addgene:246102 ; RRID:Addgene_246102)
