>Addgene plasmid #246102 | pEYFP-C1-PHF13 (150-300) | depositor partial sequence | sequence record 483954 | Insert FWD
GGGTTCCTCTCGGCATGGGACGAGCTGTACAAGTCCGGACTCAGATCTCGAGCTCAAGCTTCGAATTCGA
TGACCCCCACGAGTCCCACCTTGCAGGATATCCCCCAGGCTCCCAGCGACCCCTGCTCGGGCTGGGACTC
CGATACTCCCTCGAGTGGATCTTGTGCCACTGTGTCACCTGATCAGGTCAAAGAAATAAAAACTGAAGGC
AAACGGACTATCGTCCGGCAGGGAAAGCAGGTGGTGTTCCGAGATGAGGACAGCACTGGCAATGATGAGG
ACATCATGGTGGACTCAGATGACGATTCCTGGGACCTCGTGACCTGCTTCTGCATGAAGCCATTTGCCGG
CCGCCCCATGATCGAGTGTAATGAGTGCCACACCTGGATTCACCTGTCCTGTGCGAAAATCCGGAAATCC
AATGTTCCAGAAGTGTTTGTCTGCCAAAAGTGCCGGGACTCCAAGTTTGACATCCGCCGTTCCAACCGCT
CGCGGACGGGCTCCCGGAAGCTGTTCCTGGACTGACCGGATCCACCGGATCTAGATAACTGATCATAATC
AGCCATACCACATTTGTAGAGGTTTTACTTGCTTTAAAAAACCTCCCACACCTCCCCCTGAACCTGAAAC
ATAAAATGAATGCAATTGTTGTTGTTAACTTGTTTATTGCAGCTTATAATGGTTACAAATAAAGCAATAG
CATCACAAATTTCACAAATAAAGCATTTTTTTCACTGCATTCTAGTTGTGGTTTGTCCAAACTCATCAAT
GTATCTTAAGGCGTAAATTGTAAGCGTTAATATTTTGTTAAAATTCGCGTTAAATTTTTGTTAAATCAGC
TCATTTTTTAACCAATAGGCCGAAATCGGCAAAATCCCTTATAAATCAAAAGAATAGACCGAGATAGGGT
[37 nt withheld, positions 911-947]
AAAGAACGTGGACTCCAACGTCAAAGG
[49 nt withheld, positions 975-1023]
T
[100 nt withheld, positions 1025-1124]
CAGAAAAGGAAGGGAAGAAAGCCAAAAGGAGCGGGCGCTAGGGCGCTGG
